>Addgene plasmid #120602 | Smp_031880-Cd4-bio-His | addgene full sequence | sequence record 234146 | Addgene NGS Result
GACATTGATTATTGACTAGTTATTAATAGTAATCAATTACGGGGTCATTAGTTCATAGCCCATATATGGA
GTTCCGCGTTACATAACTTACGGTAAATGGCCCGCCTGGCTGACCGCCCAACGACCCCCGCCCATTGACG
TCAATAATGACGTATGTTCCCATAGTAACGCCAATAGGGACTTTCCATTGACGTCAATGGGTGGAGTATT
TACGGTAAACTGCCCACTTGGCAGTACATCAAGTGTATCATATGCCAAGTCCGCCCCCTATTGACGTCAA
TGACGGTAAATGGCCCGCCTGGCATTATGCCCAGTACATGACCTTACGGGACTTTCCTACTTGGCAGTAC
ATCTACGTATTAGTCATCGCTATTACCATGGTGATGCGGTTTTGGCAGTACACCAATGGGCGTGGATAGC
GGTTTGACTCACGGGGATTTCCAAGTCTCCACCCCATTGACGTCAATGGGAGTTTGTTTTGGCACCAAAA
TCAACGGGACTTTCCAAAATGTCGTAATAACCCCGCCCCGTTGACGCAAATGGGCGGTAGGCGTGTACGG
TGGGAGGTCTATATAAGCAGAGCTCGTTTAGTGAACCGTCAGATCCTCACTCTCTTCCGCATCGCTGTCT
GCGAGGGCCAGCTGTTGGGCTCGCGGTTGAGGACAAACTCTTCGCGGTCTTTCCAGTACTCTTGGATCGG
AAACCCGTCGGCCTCCGAACGGTACTCCGCCACCGAGGGACCTGAGCGAGTCCGCATCGACCGGATCGGA
AAACCTCTCGAGAAAGGCGTCTAACCAGTCACAGTCGCAAGGTAGGCTGAGCACCGTGGCGGGCGGCAGC
GGGTGGCGGTCGGGGTTGTTTCTGGCGGAGGTGCTGCTGATGATGTAATTAAAGTAGGCGGTCTTGAGAC
GGCGGATGGTCGAGGTGAGGTGTGGCAGGCTTGAGATCCAGCTGTTGGGGTGAGTACTCCCTCTCAAAAG
CGGGCATTACTTCTGCGCTAAGATTGTCAGTTTCCAAAAACGAGGAGGATTTGATATTCACCTGGCCCGA
TCTGGCCATACACTTGAGTGACAATGACATCCACTTTGCCTTTCTCTCCACAGGTGTCCACTCCCAGGTC
CAAGTTTGCCACCATGGAGTTTCAGACCCAGGTACTCATGTCCCTGCTGCTCTGCATGTCTGGTGCGGCC
GCCAGAATCGATTGCGGCAGCAGCGTGAAGCTGGAAGTGGACTTCGACAACGTGCACAGCCACGGCATCA
GCTACCGGAAGGCCACCGTGAAAAAGACCAACCCCGTGAACCTGGTGTTCAACGTGATCGGCGAGCGGAG
GCCCATCGAGATCGAGAGCATCGACTGGACCTACAACAACGTGTCCATCAACATCGGCGACAACGACATC
CAGGACATCTACTACAGCACCGAGAAAACCAGCAGCGGCCTGACCGTGACCCTGCACATCAAGGTGCCCA
CCAGCAGAGTGGCCGGCACCTGGATCCTGACCATCAACGCCAAGGACAACAGCAAGCACGTGGGCTTTTG
CTACGTGTCCTGCCAGCCCGTGATCCGGTCCAGATTTGGCGCCGTGCGGGGCCACGAGGGCAACCCTCTG
AGCGTGCTGTGCGAGGTGGACGGCTTCCCCGAGCCCAACCAGGTCGTGTGGAAGCGGGTGGTGGAAAACG
AGGCCGACCCCACCCAGAGCAGACTGGTGCCCGTGCGGAACACCGTGTTCAAGCCCCACGAGAGCACCAA
GGACGCCATCATGGAATGGAACGACGCCAGCGACAGCACCGGCTTCTACCTGTGCACCGCCACCAGCCCC
CTGGGCAGCGACAGCCTGCTGTTCGAAGTGCGGATCAAGTCTGGCGCGCCGTCGACCTCCATCACGGCCT
ATAAGAGTGAGGGGGAGTCAGCGGAGTTCTCCTTCCCACTCAACCTTGGAGAGGAAAGCCTGCAGGGAGA
GTTGAGATGGAAGGCAGAGAAGGCTCCTTCTTCCCAGTCCTGGATCACCTTCTCCCTAAAGAACCAAAAG
GTGTCTGTGCAGAAGTCTACTAGCAACCCCAAGTTCCAGCTGTCCGAAACGCTCCCACTCACCCTTCAGA
TACCCCAGGTCTCCCTTCAGTTTGCTGGTTCTGGCAACCTGACCCTGACTCTGGACAGAGGGATACTGTA
TCAGGAAGTGAACCTGGTGGTGATGAAAGTGACTCAGCCCGACAGCAACACTTTGACCTGTGAGGTGATG
GGACCCACCTCACCCAAGATGAGACTGATCTTGAAGCAGGAGAATCAGGAGGCCAGGGTCTCCAGGCAGG
AGAAAGTGATTCAAGTGCAGGCCCCTGAAGCAGGGGTGTGGCAATGTCTACTGAGTGAAGGTGAAGAGGT
CAAGATGGACTCCAAGATCCAGGTTTTATCCAAAGGGTTGAATTCCGGCAGCCTGCACCACATCCTGGAC
GCCCAGAAGATGCTGTGGAACCACAGGGACAGGAACCTGCCTCCTCTGGCCCCTCTGGGCCCCCACCACC
ATCACCACCATTGAGTCTAGACACGTGATTAATTAAGGATCCCCCGACCTCGACCTCTGGCTAATAAAGG
AAATTTATTTTCATTGCAATAGTGTGTTGGAATTTTTTGTGTCTCTCACTCGGAAGGACATATGGGAGGG
CAAATCATTTGGTCGAGATCCCTCGGAGATCTCTAGCTAGAGGATCGATCCCCGCCCCGGACGAACTAAA
CCTGACTACGACATCTCTGCCCCTTCTTCGCGGGGCAGTGCATGTAATCCCTTCAGTTGGTTGGTACAAC
TTGCCAACTGGGCCCTGTTCCACATGTGACACGGGGGGGGACCAAACACAAAGGGGTTCTCTGACTGTAG
TTGACATCCTTATAAATGGATGTGCACATTTGCCAACACTGAGTGGCTTTCATCCTGGAGCAGACTTTGC
AGTCTGTGGACTGCAACACAACATTGCCTTTATGTGTAACTCTTGGCTGAAGCTCTTACACCAATGCTGG
GGGACATGTACCTCCCAGGGGCCCAGGAAGACTACGGGAGGCTACACCAACGTCAATCAGAGGGGCCTGT
GTAGCTACCGATAAGCGGACCCTCAAGAGGGCATTAGCAATAGTGTTTATAAGGCCCCCTTGTTAACCCT
AAACGGGTAGCATATGCTTCCCGGGTAGTAGTATATACTATCCAGACTAACCCTAATTCAATAGCATATG
TTACCCAACGGGAAGCATATGCTATCGAATTAGGGTTAGTAAAAGGGTCCTAAGGAACAGCGATATCTCC
CACCCCATGAGCTGTCACGGTTTTATTTACATGGGGTCAGGATTCCACGAGGGTAGTGAACCATTTTAGT
CACAAGGGCAGTGGCTGAAGATCAAGGAGCGGGCAGTGAACTCTCCTGAATCTTCGCCTGCTTCTTCATT
CTCCTTCGTTTAGCTAATAGAATAACTGCTGAGTTGTGAACAGTAAGGTGTATGTGAGGTGCTCGAAAAC
AAGGTTTCAGGTGACGCCCCCAGAATAAAATTTGGACGGGGGGTTCAGTGGTGGCATTGTGCTATGACAC
CAATATAACCCTCACAAACCCCTTGGGCAATAAATACTAGTGTAGGAATGAAACATTCTGAATATCTTTA
ACAATAGAAATCCATGGGGTGGGGACAAGCCGTAAAGACTGGATGTCCATCTCACACGAATTTATGGCTA
TGGGCAACACATAATCCTAGTGCAATATGATACTGGGGTTATTAAGATGTGTCCCAGGCAGGGACCAAGA
CAGGTGAACCATGTTGTTACACTCTATTTGTAACAAGGGGAAAGAGAGTGGACGCCGACAGCAGCGGACT
CCACTGGTTGTCTCTAACACCCCCGAAAATTAAACGGGGCTCCACGCCAATGGGGCCCATAAACAAAGAC
AAGTGGCCACTCTTTTTTTTGAAATTGTGGAGTGGGGGCACGCGTCAGCCCCCACACGCCGCCCTGCGGT
TTTGGACTGTAAAATAAGGGTGTAATAACTTGGCTGATTGTAACCCCGCTAACCACTGCGGTCAAACCAC
TTGCCCACAAAACCACTAATGGCACCCCGGGGAATACCTGCATAAGTAGGTGGGCGGGCCAAGATAGGGG
CGCGATTGCTGCGATCTGGAGGACAAATTACACACACTTGCGCCTGAGCGCCAAGCACAGGGTTGTTGGT
CCTCATATTCACGAGGTCGCTGAGAGCACGGTGGGCTAATGTTGCCATGGGTAGCATATACTACCCAAAT
ATCTGGATAGCATATGCTATCCTAATCTATATCTGGGTAGCATAGGCTATCCTAATCTATATCTGGGTAG
CATATGCTATCCTAATCTATATCTGGGTAGTATATGCTATCCTAATTTATATCTGGGTAGCATAGGCTAT
CCTAATCTATATCTGGGTAGCATATGCTATCCTAATCTATATCTGGGTAGTATATGCTATCCTAATCTGT
ATCCGGGTAGCATATGCTATCCTAATAGAGATTAGGGTAGTATATGCTATCCTAATTTATATCTGGGTAG
CATATACTACCCAAATATCTGGATAGCATATGCTATCCTAATCTATATCTGGGTAGCATATGCTATCCTA
ATCTATATCTGGGTAGCATAGGCTATCCTAATCTATATCTGGGTAGCATATGCTATCCTAATCTATATCT
GGGTAGTATATGCTATCCTAATTTATATCTGGGTAGCATAGGCTATCCTAATCTATATCTGGGTAGCATA
TGCTATCCTAATCTATATCTGGGTAGTATATGCTATCCTAATCTGTATCCGGGTAGCATATGCTATCCTC
ATGATAAGCTGTCAAACATGAGAATTTTCTTGAAGACGAAAGGGCCTCGTGATACGCCTATTTTTATAGG
TTAATGTCATGATAATAATGGTTTCTTAGACGTCAGGTGGCACTTTTCGGGGAAATGTGCGCGGAACCCC
TATTTGTTTATTTTTCTAAATACATTCAAATATGTATCCGCTCATGAGACAATAACCCTGATAAATGCTT
CAATAATATTGAAAAAGGAAGAGTATGAGTATTCAACATTTCCGTGTCGCCCTTATTCCCTTTTTTGCGG
CATTTTGCCTTCCTGTTTTTGCTCACCCAGAAACGCTGGTGAAAGTAAAAGATGCTGAAGATCAGTTGGG
TGCACGAGTGGGTTACATCGAACTGGATCTCAACAGCGGTAAGATCCTTGAGAGTTTTCGCCCCGAAGAA
CGTTTTCCAATGATGAGCACTTTTAAAGTTCTGCTATGTGGCGCGGTATTATCCCGTGTTGACGCCGGGC
AAGAGCAACTCGGTCGCCGCATACACTATTCTCAGAATGACTTGGTTGAGTACTCACCAGTCACAGAAAA
GCATCTTACGGATGGCATGACAGTAAGAGAATTATGCAGTGCTGCCATAACCATGAGTGATAACACTGCG
GCCAACTTACTTCTGACAACGATCGGAGGACCGAAGGAGCTAACCGCTTTTTTGCACAACATGGGGGATC
ATGTAACTCGCCTTGATCGTTGGGAACCGGAGCTGAATGAAGCCATACCAAACGACGAGCGTGACACCAC
GATGCCTGCAGCAATGGCAACAACGTTGCGCAAACTATTAACTGGCGAACTACTTACTCTAGCTTCCCGG
CAACAATTAATAGACTGGATGGAGGCGGATAAAGTTGCAGGACCACTTCTGCGCTCGGCCCTTCCGGCTG
GCTGGTTTATTGCTGATAAATCTGGAGCCGGTGAGCGTGGGTCTCGCGGTATCATTGCAGCACTGGGGCC
AGATGGTAAGCCCTCCCGTATCGTAGTTATCTACACGACGGGGAGTCAGGCAACTATGGATGAACGAAAT
AGACAGATCGCTGAGATAGGTGCCTCACTGATTAAGCATTGGTAACTGTCAGACCAAGTTTACTCATATA
TACTTTAGATTGATTTAAAACTTCATTTTTAATTTAAAAGGATCTAGGTGAAGATCCTTTTTGATAATCT
CATGACCAAAATCCCTTAACGTGAGTTTTCGTTCCACTGAGCGTCAGACCCCGTAGAAAAGATCAAAGGA
TCTTCTTGAGATCCTTTTTTTCTGCGCGTAATCTGCTGCTTGCAAACAAAAAAACCACCGCTACCAGCGG
TGGTTTGTTTGCCGGATCAAGAGCTACCAACTCTTTTTCCGAAGGTAACTGGCTTCAGCAGAGCGCAGAT
ACCAAATACTGTTCTTCTAGTGTAGCCGTAGTTAGGCCACCACTTCAAGAACTCTGTAGCACCGCCTACA
TACCTCGCTCTGCTAATCCTGTTACCAGTGGCTGCTGCCAGTGGCGATAAGTCGTGTCTTACCGGGTTGG
ACTCAAGACGATAGTTACCGGATAAGGCGCAGCGGTCGGGCTGAACGGGGGGTTCGTGCACACAGCCCAG
CTTGGAGCGAACGACCTACACCGAACTGAGATACCTACAGCGTGAGCTATGAGAAAGCGCCACGCTTCCC
GAAGGGAGAAAGGCGGACAGGTATCCGGTAAGCGGCAGGGTCGGAACAGGAGAGCGCACGAGGGAGCTTC
CAGGGGGAAACGCCTGGTATCTTTATAGTCCTGTCGGGTTTCGCCACCTCTGACTTGAGCGTCGATTTTT
GTGATGCTCGTCAGGGGGGCGGAGCCTATGGAAAAACGCCAGCAACGCGGCCTTTTTACGGTTCCTGGCC
TTTTGCTGGCCTTTTGCTCACATGTTCTTTCCTGCGTTATCCCCTGATTCTGTGGATAACCGTATTACCG
CCTTTGAGTGAGCTGATACCGCTCGCCGCAGCCGAACGACCGAGCGCAGCGAGTCAGTGAGCGAGGAAGC
GGAAGAGCGCCCAATACGCAAACCGCCTCTCCCCGCGCGTTGGCCGATTCATTAATGCAGCTGGCACGAC
AGGTTTCCCGACTGGAAAGCGGGCAGTGAGCGCAACGCAATTAATGTGAGTTAGCTCACTCATTAGGCAC
CCCAGGCTTTACACTTTATGCTTCCGGCTCGTATGTTGTGTGGAATTGTGAGCGGATAACAATTTCACAC
AGGAAACAGCTATGACCATGATTACGCCAAGCTCTAGCTAGAGGTCGACCAATTCTCATGTTTGACAGCT
TATCATCGCAGATCCGGGCAACGTTGTTGCCATTGCTGCAGGCGCAGAACTGGTAGGTATGGAAGATCTA
TACATTGAATCAATATTGGCAATTAGCCATATTAGTCATTGGTTATATAGCATAAATCAATATTGGCTAT
TGGCCATTGCATACGTTGTATCTATATCATAATATGTACATTTATATTGGCTCATGTCCAATATGACCGC
CATGTT
Features (pLannotate 1.2.2; 18 found; start..end, strand, type, name):
      1..380     +  enhancer       CMV enhancer: human cytomegalovirus immediate early enhancer
    382..581     +  promoter       CMV promoter: human cytomegalovirus (CMV) immediate early promoter
    649..687     +  misc_feature   Ad SA (fragment): adenovirus major late transcript splice acceptor (Friedrich and Soriano, 1991)
    720..929     -  CDS            PTP (fragment): TERM_ADE02 - Experimental evidence at protein level: Swiss-Prot protein existence level 1. Protein covalently bound to the viral DNA that acts as a primer for viral genomic replication by DNA strand displacement. Assembles on the viral origin of replication in an initiation complex with viral polymerase, DBP, host NFIA and host POU2F1/OCT1. During initiation, the polymerase covalently couples the first dCTP with Ser- 580 of pTP. The terminal protein stimulates the template activity over 20 fold compared to protein-free templates. Neo-synthesized viral genomes are linked to two preterminal prot
    960..1049    +  intron         chimeric intron (fragment): chimera between introns from adenovirus and immunoglobulin heavy chain genes
   1068..1114    +  CDS            IgH signal sequence (fragment): signal sequence from the mouse immunoglobulin heavy chain variable region
   1782..2423    +  CDS            Cd4 (fragment): CD4_RAT - Experimental evidence at protein level: Swiss-Prot protein existence level 1. Integral membrane glycoprotein that plays an essential role in the immune response and serves multiple functions in responses against both external and internal offenses. In T-cells, functions primarily as a coreceptor for MHC class II molecule:peptide complex. The antigens presented by class II peptides are derived from extracellular proteins while class I peptides are derived from cytosolic proteins. Interacts simultaneously with the T-cell receptor (TCR) and the MHC class II presented by antigen presenti
   2583..2638    +  polyA_signal   β-globin poly(A) signal: rabbit β-globin polyadenylation signal (Gil and Proudfoot, 1987)
   3152..4833    -  rep_origin     oriP (fragment): Epstein-Barr virus oriP replication origin (Yates et al., 2000)
   4960..5064    +  promoter       AmpR promoter: bla
   5065..5925    +  CDS            AmpR: β-lactamase; bla; confers resistance to ampicillin, carbenicillin, and related antibiotics
   6096..6684    +  rep_origin     ori: high-copy-number ColE1/pMB1/pBR322/pUC origin of replication
   6867..6959    +  CDS            lacI (fragment): lac repressor; lacI; The lac repressor binds to the lac operator to inhibit transcription in E. coli. This inhibition can be relieved by adding lactose or isopropyl-β-D-thiogalactopyranoside (IPTG).
   6972..6993    +  protein_bind   CAP binding site: CAP binding activates transcription in the presence of cAMP. E. coli catabolite activator protein
   7008..7038    +  promoter       lac promoter: promoter for the E. coli lac operon
   7046..7062    +  protein_bind   lac operator: The lac repressor binds to the lac operator to inhibit transcription in E. coli. This inhibition can be relieved by adding lactose or isopropyl-β-D-thiogalactopyranoside (IPTG). lac repressor encoded by lacI
   7132..7148    +  promoter       tet promoter (fragment): E. coli promoter for tetracycline efflux protein gene
   7158..7183    -  CDS            bla(M) (fragment): β-lactamase lacking the signal sequence; bla(M); allows cytosolic expression of β-lactamase
