[The description below was written by a language model from this plasmid's Addgene catalogue record and pLannotate feature annotations shown in this document.]
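Description:
Smp_031880-Cd4-bio-His is a mammalian expression plasmid built on the pTT3 backbone for producing a recombinant, secreted form of the Schistosoma mansoni protein Smp_031880. It is propagated in E. coli through a high-copy ColE1/pUC-type origin and selected with ampicillin via the β-lactamase gene. The backbone also carries an Epstein-Barr virus oriP element, which supports episomal maintenance and enhanced transient expression in cells that supply EBNA1. The remaining lac promoter/operator, lacI, tet promoter and bla fragments are short backbone remnants with no apparent role in the design.

Expression is driven by the CMV immediate early enhancer and promoter. These are followed by adenovirus-derived leader and splice sequences and a chimeric intron fragment, which together promote efficient processing and translation of the transcript. The antisense "PTP" annotation in this region most likely reflects that adenoviral leader sequence rather than an intended coding region. A mouse immunoglobulin heavy chain signal sequence fragment sits just upstream of the insert position, consistent with directing the product into the secretory pathway. The roughly 670 bp Smp_031880 insert, cloned between retained NotI and AscI sites, falls in the unannotated interval between the signal sequence and the rat Cd4 fragment. That backbone-encoded C-terminal tag comprises rat Cd4 domains 3 and 4, a biotinylation ("bio") sequence and a 6His tag, although only the Cd4 portion is detected in the feature table. A rabbit β-globin polyadenylation signal terminates the transcript.

The tag offers an antibody-detectable Cd4 handle, biotin-based capture on streptavidin and nickel-affinity purification. The construct belongs to a library of S. mansoni cell-surface and secreted proteins used to search for early serological markers of infection.
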