Addgene plasmid #120602: Smp_031880-Cd4-bio-His
Purpose: Expression of recombinant S. mansoni protein
Depositing lab: Gavin Wright. Depositing organization: Wellcome Sanger Institute. Publication: A library of cell-surface and secreted proteins from Schistosoma mansoni identifies early serological markers of infection. Cécile Crosnier, Anna V. Protasio, Gabriel Rinaldi, Shona Wilson, Matthew Berriman, Gavin J. Wright. bioRXiv 10.1101/593616.
Backbone
  Vector backbone: pTT3
  Backbone manufacturer: Yves Durocher, NRC
  Backbone size w/o insert (bp): 6686
  Vector type: Mammalian Expression
Growth in bacteria
  Bacterial resistance: Ampicillin, 100 μg/mL
  Growth temperature: 37°C
  Growth strain: DH5alpha
  Copy number: High Copy
Gene/Insert
  Gene/Insert name: Smp_031880
  Insert size (bp): 670
  Entrez Gene: Smp_031880 (a.k.a. Smp_031880)
  Promoter: CMV
  Tag / fusion protein: ratCd4(d3+4)-bio-6His (C terminal on backbone)
  Cloning method: Restriction Enzyme; 5′ cloning site NotI (not destroyed); 3′ cloning site AscI (not destroyed)
Terms and licenses: Academic/Nonprofit Terms; Industry Terms: Not Available to Industry
How to cite: Smp_031880-Cd4-bio-His was a gift from Gavin Wright (Addgene plasmid # 120602 ; http://n2t.net/addgene:120602 ; RRID:Addgene_120602)
